Addgene plasmid #17403: pENTR1A-NTAP-B (w323-1)
Purpose: (Empty Backbone) Gateway entry vector for NTAP (N-terminal affinity purification), frame B
Depositing lab: Eric Campeau & Paul Kaufman. Depositing organization: University of Massachusetts, Worcester. Publication: A versatile viral system for expression and depletion of proteins in mammalian cells. Campeau E, Ruhl VE, Rodier F, Smith CL, Rahmberg BL, Fuss JO, Campisi J, Yaswen P, Cooper PK, Kaufman PD.. PLoS One. 2009 Aug 6;4(8):e6529. 10.1371/journal.pone.0006529 PubMed 19657394.
Backbone
  Vector backbone: pENTR1A
  Backbone size (bp): 2565
  Vector type: Mammalian Expression ; Entry vector
Growth in bacteria
  Bacterial resistance: Kanamycin, 50 μg/mL
  Growth temperature: 37°C
  Growth strain: DH5alpha
  Growth instructions: TOP10F', 37oC
  Copy number: High Copy
Gene/Insert
  Gene/Insert name: None
  Tag / fusion protein: CBP (N terminal on backbone); SBP (N terminal on backbone)
  Cloning method: Restriction Enzyme; 5′ cloning site Xmn I (destroyed during cloning); 3′ cloning site Xba I (not destroyed)
  Sequencing primers: 5′ ENTRforw; 3′ ENTRrev
Terms and licenses: Academic/Nonprofit Terms; Industry Terms: Not Available to Industry
How to cite: pENTR1A-NTAP-B (w323-1) was a gift from Eric Campeau & Paul Kaufman (Addgene plasmid # 17403 ; http://n2t.net/addgene:17403 ; RRID:Addgene_17403)
