[The description below was written by a language model from this plasmid's Addgene catalogue record and pLannotate feature annotations shown in this document.]
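Description:
pENTR1A-NTAP-B (w323-1) is an empty Gateway entry vector built on the pENTR1A backbone, designed for adding an N-terminal tandem affinity purification (NTAP) tag to a protein of interest. It is a small plasmid of 2,565 bp that is propagated in E. coli at high copy from a ColE1/pUC-type origin and selected with kanamycin through an aminoglycoside phosphotransferase (KanR) gene. The annotation also flags a very short RSF ori fragment, which is unlikely to be a functional second origin. The rrnB T1 and T2 transcription terminators sit upstream of the cloning cassette, where they insulate it from read-through transcription from the backbone.

The functional region is flanked by attL1 and attL2, the recombination sites used in the Gateway LR reaction. Between them lie two tag coding sequences in tandem: a calmodulin-binding peptide (CBP), which binds calmodulin in the presence of calcium, followed by a streptavidin-binding peptide (SBP). Downstream of these is a fragment of a pBluescript-type multiple cloning site. A gene of interest is inserted by restriction cloning into this site so that it is read in frame with the tags; "frame B" indicates one of a set of reading-frame variants, letting users choose the version that matches their fragment. The tag cassette itself was placed between XmnI (destroyed) and XbaI (retained).

The entry vector carries no annotated promoter for expression of the cassette. Expression is obtained after LR recombination into a destination vector, and the associated publication describes a viral system for protein expression and depletion in mammalian cells. The resulting CBP-SBP fusion allows sequential two-step purification of the protein and its associated complexes.
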