Features (pLannotate 1.2.2; 10 found; start..end, strand, type, name):
      1..46      +  rep_origin     RSF ori (fragment): Plasmids containing the RSF 1030 origin of replication can be propagated in E. coli cells that contain additional plasmids with compatible origins.
    106..149     -  terminator     rrnB T1 terminator: Escherichia coli rrnB; transcription terminator T1 from the E. coli rrnB gene
    281..308     +  terminator     rrnB T2 terminator: transcription terminator T2 from the E. coli rrnB gene
    358..457     +  protein_bind   attL1: mutant version of attL; recombination site for the Gateway® LR reaction LR Clonase™
    489..566     +  CDS            CBP: calmodulin-binding peptide derived from skeletal muscle myosin light chain kinase; binds calmodulin with nanomolar affinity in the presence of calcium
    585..698     +  CDS            SBP: streptavidin-binding peptide selected from a peptide library; binds streptavidin with nanomolar affinity (Keefe et al., 2001)
    729..785     +  misc_feature   MCS (fragment): pBluescript multiple cloning site
    794..893     -  protein_bind   attL2: mutant version of attL; recombination site for the Gateway® LR reaction LR Clonase™
   1016..1825    +  CDS            KanR: aminoglycoside phosphotransferase; aph(3')-Ia; confers resistance to kanamycin in bacteria or G418 (Geneticin®) in eukaryotes
   1915..2503    +  rep_origin     ori: high-copy-number ColE1/pMB1/pBR322/pUC origin of replication
>Addgene plasmid #17403 | pENTR1A-NTAP-B (w323-1) | depositor full sequence | sequence record 8582 | Author sequence
CTTTCCTGCGTTATCCCCTGATTCTGTGGATAACCGTATTACCGCTAGCATGGATCTCGGGGACGTCTAA
CTACTAAGCGAGAGTAGGGAACTGCCAGGCATCAAATAAAACGAAAGGCTCAGTCGGAAGACTGGGCCTT
TCGTTTTATCTGTTGTTTGTCGGTGAACGCTCTCCTGAGTAGGACAAATCCGCCGGGAGCGGATTTGAAC
GTTGTGAAGCAACGGCCCGGAGGGTGGCGGGCAGGACGCCCGCCATAAACTGCCAGGCATCAAACTAAGC
AGAAGGCCATCCTGACGGATGGCCTTTTTGCGTTTCTACAAACTCTTCCTGTTAGTTAGTTACTTAAGCT
CGGGCCCCAAATAATGATTTTATTTTGACTGATAGTGACCTGTTCGTTGCAACAAATTGATAAGCAATGC
TTTTTTATAATGCCAACTTTGTACAAAAAAGCAGGCTTTAAAGGAACCCGGTGGCGGCCGCCACCATGAA
GCGACGATGGAAAAAGAATTTCATAGCCGTCTCAGCAGCCAACCGCTTTAAGAAAATCTCATCCTCCGGG
GCACTTGGAAGCGGTAGCGGTACCATGGACGAGAAGACCACCGGCTGGCGGGGCGGCCACGTGGTGGAGG
GCCTGGCCGGCGAGCTGGAGCAGCTGCGGGCCAGGCTGGAGCACCACCCTCAGGGCCAGCGGGAGCCCTC
CGGCGGCTGCAAGCTGGGCTGCCCGGGCGGATCCCCCGGGCTGCAGGAATTCGATATCAAGCTTATCGAT
ACCGTCGACCTCGAGATATCTAGACCCAGCTTTCTTGTACAAAGTTGGCATTATAAGAAAGCATTGCTTA
TCAATTTGTTGCAACGAACAGGTCACTATCAGTCAAAATAAAATCATTATTTGCCATCCAGCTGCAGCTC
TGGCCCGTGTCTCAAAATCTCTGATGTTACATTGCACAAGATAAAAATATATCATCATGAACAATAAAAC
TGTCTGCTTACATAAACAGTAATACAAGGGGTGTTATGAGCCATATTCAACGGGAAACGTCGAGGCCGCG
ATTAAATTCCAACATGGATGCTGATTTATATGGGTATAAATGGGCTCGCGATAATGTCGGGCAATCAGGT
GCGACAATCTATCGCTTGTATGGGAAGCCCGATGCGCCAGAGTTGTTTCTGAAACATGGCAAAGGTAGCG
TTGCCAATGATGTTACAGATGAGATGGTCAGACTAAACTGGCTGACGGAATTTATGCCTCTTCCGACCAT
CAAGCATTTTATCCGTACTCCTGATGATGCATGGTTACTCACCACTGCGATCCCCGGAAAAACAGCATTC
CAGGTATTAGAAGAATATCCTGATTCAGGTGAAAATATTGTTGATGCGCTGGCAGTGTCCCTGCGCCGGT
TGCATTCGATTCCTGTTTGTAATTGTCCTTTTAACAGCGATCGCGTATTTCGTCTCGCTCAGGCGCAATC
ACGAATGAATAACGGTTTGGTTGATGCGAGTGATTTTGATGACGAGCGTAATGGCTGGCCTGTTGAACAA
GTCTGGAAAGAAATGCATAAACTTTTGCCATTCTCACCGGATTCAGTCGTCACTCATGGTGATTTCTCAC
TTGATAACCTTATTTTTGACGAGGGGAAATTAATAGGTTGTATTGATGTTGGACGAGTCGGAATCGCAGA
CCGATACCAGGATCTTGCCATCCTATGGAACTGCCTCGGTGAGTTTTCTCCTTCATTACAGAAACGGCTT
TTTCAAAAATATGGTATTGATAATCCTGATATGAATAAATTGCAGTTTCATTTGATGCTCGATGAGTTTT
TCTAATCAGAATTGGTTAATTGGTTGTAACATTATTCAGATTGGGCCCCGTTCCACTGAGCGTCAGACCC
GGTAGAAAAGATCAAAGGATCTTCTTGAGATCCTTTTTTTCTGCGCGTAATCTGCTGCTTGCAAACAAAA
AAACCACCGCTACCAGCGGTGGTTTGTTTGCCGGATCAAGAGCTACCAACTCTTTTTCCGAAGGTAACTG
GCTTCAGCAGAGCGCAGATACCAAATACTGTTCTTCTAGTGTAGCCGTAGTTAGGCCACCACTTCAAGAA
CTCTGTAGCACCGCCTACATACCTCGCTCTGCTAATCCTGTTACCAGTGGCTGCTGCCAGTGGCGATAAG
TCGTGTCTTACCGGGTTGGACTCAAGACGATAGTTACCGGATAAGGCGCAGCGGTCGGGCTGAACGGGGG
GTTCGTGCACACAGCCCAGCTTGGAGCGAACGACCTACACCGAACTGAGATACCTACAGCGTGAGCTATG
AGAAAGCGCCACGCTTCCCGAAGGGAGAAAGGCGGACAGGTATCCGGTAAGCGGCAGGGTCGGAACAGGA
GAGCGCACGAGGGAGCTTCCAGGGGGAAACGCCTGGTATCTTTATAGTCCTGTCGGGTTTCGCCACCTCT
GACTTGAGCGTCGATTTTTGTGATGCTCGTCAGGGGGGCGGAGCCTATGGAAAAACGCCAGCAACGCGGC
CTTTTTACGGTTCCTGGCCTTTTGCTGGCCTTTTGCTCACATGTT
