>Addgene plasmid #17403 | pENTR1A-NTAP-B (w323-1) | addgene partial sequence | sequence record 25897 | 17403 with pBR322ori-F 5'-GGGAAACGCCTGGTATCTTT
TCTGACTTGAGCGTCGATTTTTGTGATGCTCGTCAGGGGGGCGGAGCCTATGGAAAAACGCCAGCAACGC
GGCCTTTTTACGGTTCCTGGCCTTTTGCTGGCCTTTTGCTCACATGTTCTTTCCTGCGTTATCCCCTGAT
TCTGTGGATAACCGTATTACCGCTAGCATGGATCTCGGGGACGTCTAACTACTAAGCGAGAGTAGGGAAC
TGCCAGGCATCAAATAAAACGAAAGGCTCAGTCGGAAGACTGGGCCTTTCGTTTTATCTGTTGTTTGTCG
GTGAACGCTCTCCTGAGTAGGACAAATCCGCCGGGAGCGGATTTGAACGTTGTGAAGCAACGGCCCGGAG
GGTGGCGGGCAGGACGCCCGCCATAAACTGCCAGGCATCAAACTAAGCAGAAGGCCATCCTGACGGATGG
CCTTTTTGCGTTTCTACAAACTCTTCCTGTTAGTTAGTTACTTAAGCTCGGGCCCCAAATAATGATTTTA
TTTTGACTGATAGTGACCTGTTCGTTGCAACA
