>Addgene plasmid #17403 | pENTR1A-NTAP-B (w323-1) | addgene partial sequence | sequence record 36643 | pENTR-F 5'-CTACAAACTCTTCCTGTTAGTTAG-3'
CTNNCNGGGCCCAATANGATTTTATTTTGACTGGATAGTGACCTGTTCGTTGCAACAAATTGATAAGCAA
TGCTTTTTTATAATGCCAACTTTGTACAAAAAAGCAGGCTTTAAAGGAACCCGGTGGCGGCCGCCACCAT
GAAGCGACGATGGAAAAAGAATTTCATAGCCGTCTCAGCAGCCAACCGCTTTAAGAAAATCTCATCCTCC
GGGGCACTTGGAAGCGGTAGCGGTACCATGGACGAGAAGACCACCGGCTGGCGGGGCGGCCACGTGGTGG
AGGGCCTGGCCGGCGAGCTGGAGCAGCTGCGGGCCAGGCTGGAGCACCACCCTCAGGGCCAGCGGGAGCC
CTCCGGCGGCTGCAAGCTGGGCTGCCCGGGCGGATCCCCCGGGCTGCAGGAATTCGATATCAAGCTTATC
GATACCGTNGACNTCNTAGATATCTAGACCCANCTTTCTTGNACNANGTTGGNATTNTAAGAANGCGTTG
CNTATCAATTTGTTGCGNCGAATGAGGTCACNATNAGTTCANAAATAAAATCNTCTATTT
